>Addgene plasmid #127918 | p35S-GW-3Avi | addgene full sequence | sequence record 248255 | Addgene NGS Result
GCAAGACCCTTCCTCTATATAAGGAAGTTCATTTCATTTGGAGAGGTATTAAAATCTTAATAGGTTTTGA
TAAAAGCGAACGTGGGGAAACCCGAACCAAACCTTCTTCTAAACTCTCTCTCATCTCTCTTAAAGCAAAC
TTCTCTCTTGTCTTTCTTGCGTGAGCGATCTTCAACGTTGTCAGATCGTGCTTCGGCACCAGTACAACGT
TTTCTTTCACTGAAGCGAAATCAAAGATCTCTTTGTGGACACGTAGTGCGGCGCCATTAAATAACGTGTA
CTTGTCCTATTCTTGTCGGTGTGGTCTTGGGAAAAGAAAGCTTGCTGGAGGCTGCTGTTCAGCCCCATAC
ATTACTTGTTACGATTCTGCTGACTTTCGGCGGGTGCAATATCTCTACTTCTGCTTGACGAGGTATTGTT
GCCTGTACTTCTTTCTTCTTCTTCTTGCTGATTGGTTCTATAAGAAATCTAGTATTTTCTTTGAAACAGA
GTTTTCCCGTGGTTTTCGAACTTGGAGAAAGATTGTTAAGCTTCTGTATATTCTGCCCAAATTCGCGACC
GGTATGCATCACCATCACCATCATCCCATCACAAGTTTGTACAAAAAAGCTGAACGAGAAACGTAAAATG
ATATAAATATCAATATATTAAATTAGATTTTGCATAAAAAACAGACTACATAATACTGTAAAACACAACA
TATCCAGTCACTATGGCGGCCCTCGAGGGCCGCATTAGGCACCCCAGGCTTTACACTTTATGCTTCCGGC
TCGTATAATGTGTGGATTTTGAGTTAGGATCCGTCGAGATTTTCAGGAGCTAAGGAAGCTAAAATGGAGA
AAAAAATCACTGGATATACCACCGTTGATATATCCCAATGGCATCGTAAAGAACATTTTGAGGCATTTCA
GTCAGTTGCTCAATGTACCTATAACCAGACCGTTCAGCTGGATATTACGGCCTTTTTAAAGACCGTAAAG
AAAAATAAGCACAAGTTTTATCCGGCCTTTATTCACATTCTTGCCCGCCTGATGAATGCTCATCCGGAAT
TCCGTATGGCAATGAAAGACGGTGAGCTGGTGATATGGGATAGTGTTCACCCTTGTTACACCGTTTTCCA
TGAGCAAACTGAAACGTTTTCATCGCTCTGGAGTGAATACCACGACGATTTCCGGCAGTTTCTACACATA
TATTCGCAAGATGTGGCGTGTTACGGTGAAAACCTGGCCTATTTCCCTAAAGGGTTTATTGAGAATATGT
TTTTCGTCTCAGCCAATCCCTGGGTGAGTTTCACCAGTTTTGATTTAAACGTGGCCAATATGGACAACTT
CTTCGCCCCCGTTTTCACCATGGGCAAATATTATACGCAAGGCGACAAGGTGCTGATGCCGCTGGCGATT
CAGGTTCATCATGCCGTTTGTGATGGCTTCCATGTCGGCAGAATGCTTAATGAATTACAACAGTACTGCG
ATGAGTGGCAGGGCGGGGCGTAAAGATCTGGATCCGGCTTACTAAAAGCCAGATAACAGTATGCGTATTT
GCGCGCTGATTTTTGCGGTATAAGAATATATACTGATATGTATACCCGAAGTATGTCAAAAAGAGGTATG
CTATGAAGCAGCGTATTACAGTGACAGTTGACAGCGACAGCTATCAGTTGCTCAAGGCATATATGATGTC
AATATCTCCGGTCTGGTAAGCACAACCATGCAGAATGAAGCCCGTCGTCTGCGTGCCGAACGCTGGAAAG
CGGAAAATCAGGAAGGGATGGCTGAGGTCGCCCGGTTTATTGAAATGAACGGCTCTTTTGCTGACGAGAA
CAGGGGCTGGTGAAATGCAGTTTAAGGTTTACACCTATAAAAGAGAGAGCCGTTATCGTCTGTTTGTGGA
TGTACAGAGTGATATTATTGACACGCCCGGGCGACGGATGGTGATCCCCCTGGCCAGTGCACGTCTGCTG
TCAGATAAAGTCTCCCGTGAACTTTACCCGGTGGTGCATATCGGGGATGAAAGCTGGCGCATGATGACCA
CCGATATGGCCAGTGTGCCGGTCTCCGTTATCGGGGAAGAAGTGGCTGATCTCAGCCACCGCGAAAATGA
CATCAAAAACGCCATTAACCTGATGTTCTGGGGAATATAAATGTCAGGCTCCCTTATACACAGCCAGTCT
GCAGGTCGACCATAGTGACTGGATATGTTGTGTTTTACAGTATTATGTAGTCTGTTTTTTATGCAAAATC
TAATTTAATATATTGATATTTATATCATTTTACGTTTCTCGTTCAGCTTTCTTGTACAAAGTGGTTGGGT
ACCCTCGAGGCGGCCGCGGCTTGAACGACATTTTCGAGGCCCAGAAAATCGAGTGGCACGAGGGTGCGGG
CGCTGGGCTCAATGACATCTTTGAGGCGCAAAAAATAGAATGGCATGAGGGGGCTGGCGCGGGCCTTAAC
GATATTTTTGAAGCACAAAAAATCGAATGGCATGAATAGATATGAAGATGAAGATGTTAACTCTGGTTTC
ATTAAATTTTCTTTAGTTTGAATTTACTGTTATTCGGTGTGCATTTCTATGTTTGGTGAGCGGTTTTCTG
TGCTCAGAGTGTGTTTATTTTATGTAATTTAATTTCTTTGTGAGCTCCTGTTTAGCAGGTCGTCCCTTCA
GCAAGGACACAAAAAGATTTTAATTTTATTAAAAAAAAAAAAAAAAAAAGACCGGGAATTCGATATCAAG
CTTATCGACCTGCAGATCGTTCAAACATTTGGCAATAAAGTTTCTTAAGATTGAATCCTGTTGCCGGTCT
TGCGATGATTATCATATAATTTCTGTTGAATTACGTTAAGCATGTAATAATTAACATGTAATGCATGACG
TTATTTATGAGATGGGTTTTTATGATTAGAGTCCCGCAATTATACATTTAATACGCGATAGAAAACAAAA
TATAGCGCGCAAACTAGGATAAATTATCGCGCGCGGTGTCATCTATGTTACTAGATCTCTGCATTAATGA
ATCGGCCAACGCGCGGGGAGAGGCGGTTTGCGTATTGGGCGCTCTTCCGCTTCCTCGCTCACTGACTCGC
TGCGCTCGGTCGTTCGGCTGCGGCGAGCGGTATCAGCTCACTCAAAGGCGGTAATACGGTTATCCACAGA
ATCAGGGGATAACGCAGGAAAGAACATGTGAGCAAAAGGCCAGCAAAAGGCCAGGAACCGTAAAAAGGCC
GCGTTGCTGGCGTTTTTCCATAGGCTCCGCCCCCCTGACGAGCATCACAAAAATCGACGCTCAAGTCAGA
GGTGGCGAAACCCGACAGGACTATAAAGATACCAGGCGTTTCCCCCTGGAAGCTCCCTCGTGCGCTCTCC
TGTTCCGACCCTGCCGCTTACCGGATACCTGTCCGCCTTTCTCCCTTCGGGAAGCGTGGCGCTTTCTCAT
AGCTCACGCTGTAGGTATCTCAGTTCGGTGTAGGTCGTTCGCTCCAAGCTGGGCTGTGTGCACGAACCCC
CCGTTCAGCCCGACCGCTGCGCCTTATCCGGTAACTATCGTCTTGAGTCCAACCCGGTAAGACACGACTT
ATCGCCACTGGCAGCAGCCACTGGTAACAGGATTAGCAGAGCGAGGTATGTAGGCGGTGCTACAGAGTTC
TTGAAGTGGTGGCCTAACTACGGCTACACTAGAAGAACAGTATTTGGTATCTGCGCTCTGCTGAAGCCAG
TTACCTTCGGAAAAAGAGTTGGTAGCTCTTGATCCGGCAAACAAACCACCGCTGGTAGCGGTGGTTTTTT
TGTTTGCAAGCAGCAGATTACGCGCAGAAAAAAAGGATCTCAAGAAGATCCTTTGATCTTTTCTACGGGG
TCTGACGCTCAGTGGAACGAAAACTCACGTTAAGGGATTTTGGTCATGAGATTATCAAAAAGGATCTTCA
CCTAGATCCTTTTAAATTAAAAATGAAGTTTTAAATCAATCTAAAGTATATATGAGTAAACTTGGTCTGA
CAGTTACCAATGCTTAATCAGTGAGGCACCTATCTCAGCGATCTGTCTATTTCGTTCATCCATAGTTGCC
TGACTCCCCGTCGTGTAGATAACTACGATACGGGAGGGCTTACCATCTGGCCCCAGTGCTGCAATGATAC
CGCGAGACCCACGCTCACCGGCTCCAGATTTATCAGCAATAAACCAGCCAGCCGGAAGGGCCGAGCGCAG
AAGTGGTCCTGCAACTTTATCCGCCTCCATCCAGTCTATTAATTGTTGCCGGGAAGCTAGAGTAAGTAGT
TCGCCAGTTAATAGTTTGCGCAACGTTGTTGCCATTGCTACAGGCATCGTGGTGTCACGCTCGTCGTTTG
GTATGGCTTCATTCAGCTCCGGTTCCCAACGATCAAGGCGAGTTACATGATCCCCCATGTTGTGCAAAAA
AGCGGTTAGCTCCTTCGGTCCTCCGATCGTTGTCAGAAGTAAGTTGGCCGCAGTGTTATCACTCATGGTT
ATGGCAGCACTGCATAATTCTCTTACTGTCATGCCATCCGTAAGATGCTTTTCTGTGACTGGTGAGTACT
CAACCAAGTCATTCTGAGAATAGTGTATGCGGCGACCGAGTTGCTCTTGCCCGGCGTCAATACGGGATAA
TACCGCGCCACATAGCAGAACTTTAAAAGTGCTCATCATTGGAAAACGTTCTTCGGGGCGAAAACTCTCA
AGGATCTTACCGCTGTTGAGATCCAGTTCGATGTAACCCACTCGTGCACCCAACTGATCTTCAGCATCTT
TTACTTTCACCAGCGTTTCTGGGTGAGCAAAAACAGGAAGGCAAAATGCCGCAAAAAAGGGAATAAGGGC
GACACGGAAATGTTGAATACTCATACTCTTCCTTTTTCAATATTATTGAAGCATTTATCAGGGTTATTGT
CTCATGAGCGGATACATATTTGAATGTATTTAGAAAAATAAACAAATGGGGGTTCCGCGCACATTTCCCC
GAAAAGTGCCACCTGACGTCTAAGAAACCATTATTATCATGACATTAACCTATAAAAATAGGCGTATCAC
GAGGCCCTTTCGTCTCGCGCGTTTCGGTGATGACGGTGAAAACCTCTGACACATGCAGCTCCCGGAGACG
GTCACAGCTTGTCTGTAAGCGGATGCCGGGAGCAGACAAGCCCGTCAGGGCGCGTCAGCGGGTGTTGGCG
GGTGTCGGGGCTGGCTTAACTATGCGGCATCAGAGCAGATTGTACTGAGAGTGCACCATATGCGGCCAGT
GAATTGTTAATTAAGAATTCGAGCTCCACCGCGGAAACCTCCTCGGATTCCATTGCCCAGCTATCTGTCA
CTTTATTGAGAAGATAGTGGAAAAGGAAGGTGGCTCCTACAAATGCCATCATTGCGATAAAGGAAAGGCC
ATCGTTGAAGATGCCTCTGCCGACAGTGGTCCCAAAGATGGACCCCCACCCACGAGGAGCATCGTGGAAA
AAGAAGACGTTCCAACCACGTCTTCAAAGCAAGTGGATTGATGTGATATCTCCACTGACGTAAGGGATGA
CGCACAATCCCACTATCCTTC
Features (pLannotate 1.2.2; 19 found; start..end, strand, type, name):
    210..554     +  CDS            POL2_CPMVS (fragment): Experimental evidence at protein level: Swiss-Prot protein existence level 1. [Small capsid protein C-terminus part]: Acts as a suppressor of RNA-mediated gene silencing, also known as post-transcriptional gene silencing (PTGS), a mechanism of plant viral defense that limits the accumulation of viral RNAs. From Cowpea mosaic virus (strain SB) (CPMV).
    567..583     +  CDS            7xHis (fragment): 6xHis affinity tag
    591..715     +  protein_bind   attR1: mutant version of attR; recombination site for the Gateway® LR reaction LR Clonase™
    750..780     +  promoter       lac UV5 promoter: E. coli lac promoter with an "up" mutation
    804..833     +  promoter       cat promoter (fragment): promoter of the E. coli cat gene encoding chloramphenicol acetyltransferase
    834..1493    +  CDS            CmR: chloramphenicol acetyltransferase; cat; confers resistance to chloramphenicol
   1672..1830    +  CDS            ccdA (fragment): CCDA_ECO57 - Also known as H, letA. Experimental evidence at protein level: Swiss-Prot protein existence level 1. Antitoxin component of a type II toxin-antitoxin (TA) system which inhibits the post-segregational killing (PSK) of plasmid-free cells, also referred to as a plasmid addiction system. Binds to and blocks the activity of CcdB; will also remove bound CcdB protein from the CcdB-GyrA complex by forming a CcdA-CcdB complex, a process termed rejuvenation. Functions as a transcriptional corepressor for the ccdAB operon, repression also requires CcdB (By similarity). From Escherichia coli
   1835..2137    +  CDS            ccdB: CCDB_ECOLI - Also known as G, letB, letD. Experimental evidence at protein level: Swiss-Prot protein existence level 1. Toxic component of a type II toxin-antitoxin (TA) system, functioning in plasmid maintainence. Responsible for the post- segregational killing (PSK) of plasmid-free cells, also referred to as a plasmid addiction system. Half-life of over 2 hours. Cell killing by CcdB is accompanied by filamentation, defects in chromosome and plasmid segregation, defects in cell division, formation of anucleate cells, decreased DNA synthesis and plasmid loss. Interferes with the activity of DN
   2181..2305    -  protein_bind   attR2: mutant version of attR; recombination site for the Gateway® LR reaction LR Clonase™
   2332..2348    +  CDS            H2B (fragment): human histone H2B; HIST1H2BJ
   2715..2738    +  misc_feature   MCS (fragment): pBluescript multiple cloning site
   2745..2997    +  terminator     NOS terminator: nopaline synthase terminator and poly(A) signal
   2999..3052    -  CDS            lacI (fragment): lac repressor; lacI; The lac repressor binds to the lac operator to inhibit transcription in E. coli. This inhibition can be relieved by adding lactose or isopropyl-β-D-thiogalactopyranoside (IPTG).
   3235..3823    -  rep_origin     ori: high-copy-number ColE1/pMB1/pBR322/pUC origin of replication
   3994..4854    -  CDS            AmpR: β-lactamase; bla; confers resistance to ampicillin, carbenicillin, and related antibiotics
   4855..4946    -  promoter       AmpR promoter: bla
   5054..5089    +  CDS            rop (fragment): Rop protein, which maintains plasmids at low copy number; rop
   5191..5245    +  misc_feature   bom (fragment): basis of mobility region from pBR322
   5282..46      +  promoter       CaMV 35S promoter (fragment) (across the origin): strong constitutive promoter from cauliflower mosaic virus
