[The description below was written by a language model from this plasmid's Addgene catalogue record and pLannotate feature annotations shown in this document.]
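Description:
p35S-GW-3Avi is an empty Gateway destination vector built on the pMD19-T cloning backbone for transient expression of proteins in plant protoplasts. It replicates in E. coli from a high-copy ColE1/pUC-type origin and carries an ampicillin resistance gene (β-lactamase with its own promoter) on the backbone. A second marker, chloramphenicol acetyltransferase, lies inside the Gateway cassette. Because that cassette also contains the ccdB toxin gene, the unrecombined plasmid is maintained in a ccdB-tolerant strain under dual chloramphenicol and ampicillin selection.

The expression unit starts with a CaMV 35S promoter, annotated as a fragment spanning the sequence origin. It is followed by a region matching cowpea mosaic virus RNA-2, consistent with the depositor's note that the Gateway cassette came from pEAQ-HT-DEST1. This probably corresponds to the CPMV-derived leader used in that vector series, although the record does not say so. Next come a short His-tag-like fragment, then attR1, the CmR/ccdB counter-selection cassette and attR2, with a NOS terminator and polyadenylation signal further downstream. An LR reaction with an entry clone replaces the attR-flanked segment with the gene of interest, removing ccdB and placing the open reading frame in frame with a C-terminal 3xAviTag, a triple biotin-acceptor peptide that allows BirA-mediated biotinylation and streptavidin capture. The catalogue states that this tag is on the backbone, but the automated annotation does not call it; it presumably lies in the unannotated stretch between attR2 and the terminator. Several small hits (H2B, lacI, rop and bom fragments) look like incidental matches. The associated publication concerns ChIP-seq of maize transcription factors, which suggests the vector was used to express tagged factors for affinity-based chromatin profiling.
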