Addgene plasmid #127918: p35S-GW-3Avi
Purpose: (Empty Backbone) Gateway destination vector for transcient expression of proteins with C-terminal 3_Avi in plant protoplast
Depositing lab: Silin Zhong. Depositing organization: Chinese University of Hong Kong. Publication: Reconstructing the maize leaf regulatory network using ChIP-seq data of 104 transcription factors. Tu X, Mejia-Guerra MK, Valdes Franco JA, Tzeng D, Chu PY, Shen W, Wei Y, Dai X, Li P, Buckler ES, Zhong S. Nat Commun. 2020 Oct 9;11(1):5089. doi: 10.1038/s41467-020-18832-8. PubMed 33037196.
Backbone
  Vector backbone: pMD19-T
  Vector type: Plant Expression
  Tag / fusion protein: 3xAviTag (C terminal on backbone)
Growth in bacteria
  Bacterial resistance: Chloramphenicol and Ampicillin, 25 & 100 μg/mL
  Growth temperature: 37°C
  Growth strain: ccdB Survival
  Copy number: High Copy
Gene/Insert
  Gene/Insert name: None
  Tag / fusion protein: 3xAviTag (C terminal on backbone)
Terms and licenses: Academic/Nonprofit Terms; Industry Terms: Not Available to Industry
Depositor comments: Gateway expression cassette from pEAQ-HT-DEST1
How to cite: p35S-GW-3Avi was a gift from Silin Zhong (Addgene plasmid # 127918 ; http://n2t.net/addgene:127918 ; RRID:Addgene_127918)
